Addgene plasmid #240755: SAGA006
Purpose: Plasmid contains the triple selection cassette gfp - tetAp15A- CmTrunc that allows for in vivo recombineering in E.coli.
Depositing lab: Morten Norholm. Depositing organization: Danmarks Tekniske Universitet. Publication: Simple and robust in vivo engineering of plasmid DNA at any copy number in Escherichia coli. Sepulchro AGV, Kozlowski HCJ, Norholm MHH. Commun Biol. 2025 Jun 17;8(1):933. doi: 10.1038/s42003-025-08361-9. PubMed 40527904.
Backbone
  Vector backbone: pSEVAx61
  Vector type: Synthetic Biology
Growth in bacteria
  Bacterial resistance: Tetracycline, 10 μg/mL
  Growth temperature: 37°C
  Growth strain: DH5alpha
  Copy number: Low Copy
Gene/Insert
  Gene/Insert name: SAGA p15A J23100 BCD_high - gfp - tetAp15A- CmTrunc
  Species: Unspecified
  Mutation: Mutation on translation initiation region of tetA
  Cloning method: Other
Terms and licenses: Academic/Nonprofit Terms; Industry Terms: Not Available to Industry
How to cite: SAGA006 was a gift from Morten Norholm (Addgene plasmid # 240755 ; http://n2t.net/addgene:240755 ; RRID:Addgene_240755)
