[The description below was written by a language model from this plasmid's Addgene catalogue record and pLannotate feature annotations shown in this document.]
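Description:
SAGA006 is a 4.2 kb synthetic-biology plasmid built on a pSEVAx61-type backbone for use in Escherichia coli. It replicates from the p15A origin, listed in the record as low copy, which is compatible with ColE1-type plasmids. It also carries an incP oriT that allows conjugative mobilisation when transfer functions are supplied in trans. The lambda t0 and rrnB T1 terminators typical of SEVA vectors flank the cargo region. The plasmid is maintained by tetracycline selection. A short hit to the RSF origin is only a fragment and is unlikely to represent a second functional replicon.

The payload is the "SAGA" triple selection cassette, gfp – tetA – CmTrunc. According to the insert name, gfp is driven by the constitutive Anderson promoter J23100 with a high-strength bicistronic design (BCD) translation element. The automated annotation reports this promoter as a fragment of the closely related J23119, and it identifies the reporter as the folding reporter variant of GFP. Downstream lies tetA, encoding the tetracycline efflux protein. A short trc-like promoter fragment is annotated ahead of it, and the record notes a mutation in its translation initiation region; the "tetAp15A" label suggests, though the record does not say so, that expression was tuned to the p15A copy number. On the opposite strand, a cat promoter drives a truncated chloramphenicol acetyltransferase gene, followed by a terminator fragment. As a fragment, this gene would not be expected to confer chloramphenicol resistance.

The stated purpose is in vivo recombineering of plasmid DNA in E. coli, with the cassette offering a fluorescent screen plus antibiotic-based markers. The record does not spell out how each marker is used in the workflow, including whether the truncated cat gene is meant to be restored by recombination.
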