Features (pLannotate 1.2.2; 12 found; start..end, strand, type, name):
     18..42      +  promoter       J23119(SpeI) promoter (fragment): bacterial promoter (Registry of Standard Biological Parts BBa J23119) modified to end with an SpeI site
    135..848     +  CDS            Folding Reporter GFP: Folding Reporter GFP is a basic (constitutively fluorescent) green fluorescent protein published in 1999, derived from Aequorea victoria.
    917..940     +  promoter       trc promoter (fragment): strong E. coli promoter; hybrid between the trp and lac UV5 promoters
    979..2169    +  CDS            TcR: tetracycline efflux protein; tet; confers resistance to tetracycline
   2180..2219    -  terminator     bacterial terminator (fragment): putative bacterial transcription terminator
   2224..2850    -  CDS            CmR (fragment): chloramphenicol acetyltransferase; cat; confers resistance to chloramphenicol
   2851..2953    -  promoter       cat promoter: promoter of the E. coli cat gene encoding chloramphenicol acetyltransferase
   2981..3075    -  terminator     lambda t0 terminator: transcription terminator from phage lambda
   3251..3359    +  oriT           oriT: incP origin of transfer
   3406..3951    +  rep_origin     p15A ori: Plasmids containing the medium-copy-number p15A origin of replication can be propagated in E. coli cells that contain a second plasmid with the ColE1 origin.
   4039..4094    +  rep_origin     RSF ori (fragment): Plasmids containing the RSF 1030 origin of replication can be propagated in E. coli cells that contain additional plasmids with compatible origins.
   4129..4215    -  terminator     rrnB T1 terminator: Escherichia coli rrnB; transcription terminator T1 from the E. coli rrnB gene
>Addgene plasmid #240755 | SAGA006 | addgene full sequence | sequence record 483916 | Addgene NGS Result
TTAATTAAGCGTTGCGCTTGACGGCTAGCTCAGTCCTAGGTACAGTGCTAGCTACTAGAGATTAAAGAGG
AGAAACTATATATGAAAGCAATTTTCGTACTGAAACATCTTAATCATGCTAAGGAGGTTTTCTAATGAGC
AAAGGAGAAGAACTTTTCACTGGAGTTGTGCCAATTCTTGTTGAATTAGATGGTGATGTTAATGGGCACA
AATTTTCTGTCAGTGGAGAGGGTGAAGGTGATGCTACATACGGAAAACTCACCCTTAAATTTATTTGCAC
TACTGGAAAACTACCTGTTCCATGGCCAACACTTGTCACTACTCTGACCTATGGCGTTCAATGCTTTTCC
CGTTATCCGGATCACATGAAACGGCATGACTTTTTCAAGAGTGCCATGCCCGAAGGTTATGTACAGGAAC
GCACTATATCTTTCAAAGATGACGGGAACTACAAGACGCGTGCTGAAGTCAAGTTTGAAGGTGATACCCT
TGTTAATCGTATCGAGTTAAAGGGTATTGATTTTAAAGAAGATGGAAACATTCTCGGACACAAACTAGAG
TACAACTATAACTCACACAATGTATACATCACGGCAGACAAACAAAAGAATGGAATCAAAGCTAACTTCA
AAATTCGCCACAACATTGAAGATGGTTCCGTTCAACTAGCAGACCATTATCAACAAAATACTCCAATTGG
CGATGGCCCTGTCCTTTTACCAGACAACCATTACCTGTCGACACAATCTGCCCTTTCGAAAGATCCCAAC
GAAAAGCGTGACCACATGGTCCTTCTTGAGTTTGTAACTGCTGCTGGGATTACACATGGCATGGATGAGC
TCTACAAATGACCAATTATTGAAGGCCGCTAACGCGGCCTTTTTTTGTTTCTGGTCTCCCAAAAATTTAT
TTGCTTATTAATCATCCGGCTCGTATAATGTGTGGAGGGCCCAAGTTCACTTAAAAAGGAGACCAGGGAT
GAAGTCCAACAATGCGCTCATCGTCATCCTCGGCACCGTCACCCTGGATGCTGTAGGCATAGGCTTGGTT
ATGCCGGTACTGCCGGGCCTCTTGCGGGATATCGTCCATTCCGACAGCATCGCCAGTCACTATGGCGTGC
TGCTAGCGCTATATGCGTTGATGCAATTTCTATGCGCACCCGTTCTCGGAGCACTGTCCGACCGCTTTGG
CCGCCGCCCAGTCCTGCTCGCTTCGCTACTTGGAGCCACTATCGACTACGCGATCATGGCGACCACACCC
GTCCTGTGGATTCTCTACGCCGGACGCATCGTGGCCGGCATCACCGGCGCCACAGGTGCGGTTGCTGGCG
CCTATATCGCCGACATCACCGATGGGGAAGATCGGGCTCGCCACTTCGGGCTCATGAGCGCTTGTTTCGG
CGTGGGTATGGTGGCAGGCCCCGTGGCCGGGGGACTGTTGGGCGCCATCTCCCTGCACGCACCATTCCTT
GCGGCGGCGGTGCTCAACGGCCTCAACCTACTACTGGGCTGCTTCCTAATGCAGGAGTCGCATAAGGGAG
AGCGCCGTCCGATGCCCTTGAGAGCCTTCAACCCAGTCAGCTCCTTCCGGTGGGCGCGGGGCATGACCAT
TGTGGCCGCACTTATGACTGTCTTCTTTATCATGCAACTCGTAGGACAGGTGCCGGCAGCGCTCTGGGTC
ATTTTCGGCGAGGACCGCTTTCGCTGGAGCGCGACGATGAGCGGCCTGTCGCTTGCGGTATTCGGAATCT
TGCACGCCCTCGCTCAAGCCTTCGTCACTGGTCCCGCCACCAAACGTTTCGGCGAGAAGCAGGCCATTAT
CGCCGGCATGGCGGCCGACGCGCTGGGCTACGTCTTGCTGGCGTTCGCGACGCGAGGCTGGATGGCCTTC
CCCATTATGATTCTTCTCGCTTCCGGCGGCATCGGGATGCCCGCGTTGCAGGCCATGCTGTCCAGGCAGG
TAGATGACGACCATCAGGGACAGCTTCAAGGATCGCTCGCGGCTCTTACCAGCCTAACTTCGATCACTGG
ACCGCTGATCGTCACGGCGATTTATGCCGCCTCGGCGAGCACATGGAACGGGTTGGCATGGATTGTAGGC
GCCGCCCTATACCTTGTCTGCCTCCCCGCGTTGCGTCGCGGTGCATGGAGCCGGGCCACCTCGACCTGAG
ACAATTGTCCAGATAAAAAAAATCCTTAGCTTTCGCTAAGGATGATTTCTTTATTGTAATTCATTAAGCA
TTCTGCCGACATGGAAGCCATCACAAACGGCATGATGAACCTGAATCGCCAGCGGCATCAGCACCTTGTC
GCCTTGCGTATAATATTTGCCCATGGTGAAAACGGGGGCGAAGAAGTTGTCCATATTGGCCACGTTTAAA
TCAAAACTGGTGAAACTCACCCAGGGATTGGCTGAGACGAAAAACATATTCTCAATAAACCCTTTAGGGA
AATAGGCCAGGTTTTCACCGTAACACGCCACATCTTGCGAATATATGTGTAGAAACTGCCGGAAATCGTC
GTGGTATTCACTCCAGAGCGATGAAAACGTTTCAGTTTGCTCATGGAAAACGGTGTAACAAGGGTGAACA
CTATCCCATATCACCAGCTCACCGTCTTTCATTGCCATACGAAATTCCGGATGAGCATTCATCAGGCGGG
CAAGAATGTGAATAAAGGCCGGATAAAACTTGTGCTTATTTTTCTTTACGGTCTTTAAAAAGGCCGTAAT
ATCCAGCTGAACGGTCTGGTTATAGGTACATTGAGCAACTGACTGAAATGCCTCAAAATGTTCTTTACGA
TGCCATTGGGATATATCAACGGTGGTATATCCAGTGATTTTTTTCTCCATTTTAGCTTCCTTAGCTCCTG
AAAATCTCGATAACTCAAAAAATACGCCCGGTAGTGATCTTATTTCATTATGGTGAAAGTTGGAACCTCT
TACGTGCCGATCAACGTCTCATTTTCGCCAACTAGTCTGGATTCTCACCAATAAAAAACGCCCGGCGGCA
ACCGAGCGTTCTGAACAAATCCAGATGGAGTTCTGAGGTCATTACTGGATCTATCAACAGGAGTCCAAGG
GGTCCCCAATAATTACGATTTAAATGACAAGGGTCCTTTTCCGCTGCATAACCCTGCTTCGGGGTCATTA
TAGCGATTTTTTCGGTATATCCATCCTTTTTCGCACGATATACAGGATTTTGCCAAAGGGTTCGTGTAGA
CTTTCCTTGGTGTATCCAACGGCGTCAGCCGGGCAGGATAGGTGAAGTAGGCCCACCCGCGAGCGGGTGT
TCCTTCTTCACTGTCCCTTATTCGCACCTGGCGGTGCTCAACGGGAATCCTGCTCTGCGAGGCTGGCCGT
AGGCCGGCCCTAGAAATATTTTATCTGATTAATAAGATGATCTTCTTGAGATCGTTTTGGTCTGCGCATA
ATCTCTTGCTCTGAAAACGAAAAAACCGCCTTGCAGGGCGGTTTTTCGAAGGTTCTCTGAGCTACCAACT
CTTTGAACCGAGGTAACTGGCTTGGAGGAGCGCAGTCACCAAAACTTGTCCTTTCAGTTTAGCCTTAACC
GGCGCATGACTTCAAGACTAACTCCTCTAAATCAATTACCAGTGGCTGCTGCCAGTGGTGCTTTTGCATG
TCTTTCCGGGTTGGACTCAAGACGATAGTTACCGGATAAGGCGCAGCGGTCGGACTGAACGGGGGGTTCG
TGCATACAGTCCAGCTTGGAGCGAACTGCCTACCCGGAACTGAGTGTCAGGCGTGGAATGAGACAAACGC
GGCCATAACAGCGGAATGACACCGGTAAACCGAAAGGCAGGAACAGGAGAGCGCACGAGGGAGCCGCCAG
GGGGAAACGCCTGGTATCTTTATAGTCCTGTCGGGTTTCGCCACCACTGATTTGAGCGTCAGATTTCGTG
ATGCTTGTCAGGGGGGCGGAGCCTATGGAAAAACGGCTTTGCCGCGGCCCTCTCACTTCCCTGTTAAGTA
TCTTCCTGGCATCTTCCAGGAAATCTCCGCCCCGTTCGTAAGCCATTTCCGCTCGCCGCAGTCGAACGAC
CGAGCGTAGCGAGTCAGTGAGCGAGGAAGCGGAATATATCCGGCGCGCCCAGCTGTCTAGGGCGGCGGAT
TTGTCCTACTCAGGAGAGCGTTCACCGACAAACAACAGATAAAACGGAAGGCCCAGTCTTTCGACTGAGC
CTTTCGTTTTATTTGATGCCT
